>Addgene plasmid #158880 | JGI_017951 | addgene full sequence | sequence record 317630 | Addgene NGS Result
TAATACGACTCACTATAGGGGAATTGTGAGCGGATAACAATTCCCCTCTAGAAATAATTTTGTTTAACTT
TAAGAAGGAGATATACCATGGGCAGCAGCCATCATCATCATCATCACAGCAGCGGCCTGGTGCCGCGCGG
CAGCCATATGCGCTCCAGGATTAAGGGTGTGGGACGTTATCTACCAAACCGGATTGTCACCTCAGAAGAG
GCTGAAGAATTGGCTGGATTTAAAAAGTTAGGAGTACGTAAAGGATTGTGTAAAATGCTGACCGGTTGTG
AAGAACGGCGCTATTCTGACACGAATGAATACAGCAGCCATATTGCCGCTAAAGCAGCCATTGATGCAAT
GAAAAAAGCGGGCGTAAGCTCCGATGAAGTGGACGCTCTGATATTTTGCAGTGTGTCACAGGATTTCGCG
GAGCCGGCCACGGCCAACGTGGTAATGGACTTGCTGAACATCAAGAATGCGTTTGGCTTCGATGTAAAAA
ATGCGTGTAATGCCTTTCTGACCGGGATAGATATAGCCGATTCACTGATTAAAACCGGCAAGGCCGATAT
TGTCTTAGTAGTGTCTGGGGAAGCCCTGAGTAAATGGATCAATTTTAAATTCGAATCCAAAGAAGAGCTG
ATTCGTCGTGCTCCGGTAACCCTGTCAATCGGAGATGGGGGTGGCGCTTTTATCATGGGTAGAGAAGAGG
ATGATAATAAAGGTATAGTAAAAGGGATCTTTCGTACGTATGCGGAATATTGGAATAACAATGTGGTGTG
GGGTGGTGGGGTCCGTTTTCCCAGAGACAGCGATAAAATGTATATACCTGGCACTACCAAGGTAATTATC
GATGAGCAGCGAAATCTTGGTAAAAACCTGCTGCCAATCCTGGAGCGTGAAGTTGGCTGGAACTTTCAAA
AGGATGTAGACTGTTATATTCCGACCCAGGTTGCTAAATGGATCAACAAATCTATGAGCAACGAACTCTC
ATTTCCTATTGAGAAAATTATCCAAGTAGTTGATAAATTCGGAAATGTAGGTGCATCTAATATTCCGATT
GCCACCTATGAAGCTATCATGGATGGACGCCTGAAAACCGGTTCGAAAACACTGATGTCAGGAGTTGGTG
TGGGGATTAATATTGCTACCATCGCGGTAATACTCTAACTCGAGCACCACCACCACCACCACTGAGATCC
GGCTGCTAACAAAGCCCGAAAGGAAGCTGAGTTGGCTGCTGCCACCGCTGAGCAATAACTAGCATAACCC
CTTGGGGCCTCTAAACGGGTCTTGAGGGGTTTTTTGCTGAAAGGAGGAACTATATCCGGATTGGCGAATG
GG
[124 nt withheld, positions 1333-1456]
C
[91 nt withheld, positions 1458-1548]
A
[49 nt withheld, positions 1550-1598]
CCTTTGACGTTGGAGTCCACGTTCTTT
[37 nt withheld, positions 1626-1662]
ACCCTATCTCGGTCTATTCTTTTGATTTATAAGGGATTTTGCCGATTTCGGCCTATTGGTTAAAAAATGA
GCTGATTTAACAAAAATTTAACGCGAATTTTAACAAAATATTAACGCTTACAATTTAGGTGGCACTTTTC
GGGGAAATGTGCGCGGAACCCCTATTTGTTTATTTTTCTAAATACATTCAAATATGTATCCGCTCATGAA
TTAATTCTTAGAAAAACTCATCGAGCATCAAATGAAACTGCAATTTATTCATATCAGGATTATCAATACC
ATATTTTTGAAAAAGCCGTTTCTGTAATGAAGGAGAAAACTCACCGAGGCAGTTCCATAGGATGGCAAGA
TCCTGGTATCGGTCTGCGATTCCGACTCGTCCAACATCAATACAACCTATTAATTTCCCCTCGTCAAAAA
TAAGGTTATCAAGTGAGAAATCACCATGAGTGACGACTGAATCCGGTGAGAATGGCAAAAGTTTATGCAT
TTCTTTCCAGACTTGTTCAACAGGCCAGCCATTACGCTCGTCATCAAAATCACTCGCATCAACCAAACCG
TTATTCATTCGTGATTGCGCCTGAGCGAGACGAAATACGCGATCGCTGTTAAAAGGACAATTACAAACAG
GAATCGAATGCAACCGGCGCAGGAACACTGCCAGCGCATCAACAATATTTTCACCTGAATCAGGATATTC
TTCTAATACCTGGAATGCTGTTTTCCCGGGGATCGCAGTGGTGAGTAACCATGCATCATCAGGAGTACGG
ATAAAATGCTTGATGGTCGGAAGAGGCATAAATTCCGTCAGCCAGTTTAGTCTGACCATCTCATCTGTAA
CATCATTGGCAACGCTACCTTTGCCATGTTTCAGAAACAACTCTGGCGCATCGGGCTTCCCATACAATCG
ATAGATTGTCGCACCTGATTGCCCGACATTATCGCGAGCCCATTTATACCCATATAAATCAGCATCCATG
TTGGAATTTAATCGCGGCCTAGAGCAAGACGTTTCCCGTTGAATATGGCTCATAACACCCCTTGTATTAC
TGTTTATGTAAGCAGACAGTTTTATTGTTCATGACCAAAATCCCTTAACGTGAGTTTTCGTTCCACTGAG
CGTCAGACCCCGTAGAAAAGATCAAAGGATCTTCTTGAGATCCTTTTTTTCTGCGCGTAATCTGCTGCTT
GCAAACAAAAAAACCACCGCTACCAGCGGTGGTTTGTTTGCCGGATCAAGAGCTACCAACTCTTTTTCCG
AAGGTAACTGGCTTCAGCAGAGCGCAGATACCAAATACTGTCCTTCTAGTGTAGCCGTAGTTAGGCCACC
ACTTCAAGAACTCTGTAGCACCGCCTACATACCTCGCTCTGCTAATCCTGTTACCAGTGGCTGCTGCCAG
TGGCGATAAGTCGTGTCTTACCGGGTTGGACTCAAGACGATAGTTACCGGATAAGGCGCAGCGGTCGGGC
TGAACGGGGGGTTCGTGCACACAGCCCAGCTTGGAGCGAACGACCTACACCGAACTGAGATACCTACAGC
GTGAGCTATGAGAAAGCGCCACGCTTCCCGAAGGGAGAAAGGCGGACAGGTATCCGGTAAGCGGCAGGGT
CGGAACAGGAGAGCGCACGAGGGAGCTTCCAGGGGGAAACGCCTGGTATCTTTATAGTCCTGTCGGGTTT
CGCCACCTCTGACTTGAGCGTCGATTTTTGTGATGCTCGTCAGGGGGGCGGAGCCTATGGAAAAACGCCA
GCAACGCGGCCTTTTTACGGTTCCTGGCCTTTTGCTGGCCTTTTGCTCACATGTTCTTTCCTGCGTTATC
CCCTGATTCTGTGGATAACCGTATTACCGCCTTTGAGTGAGCTGATACCGCTCGCCGCAGCCGAACGACC
GAGCGCAGCGAGTCAGTGAGCGAGGAAGCGGAAGAGCGCCTGATGCGGTATTTTCTCCTTACGCATCTGT
GCGGTATTTCACACCGCAATGGTGCACTCTCAGTACAATCTGCTCTGATGCCGCATAGTTAAGCCAGTAT
ACACTCCGCTATCGCTACGTGACTGGGTCATGGCTGCGCCCCGACACCCGCCAACACCCGCTGACGCGCC
CTGACGGGCTTGTCTGCTCCCGGCATCCGCTTACAGACAAGCTGTGACCGTCTCCGGGAGCTGCATGTGT
CAGAGGTTTTCACCGTCATCACCGAAACGCGCGAGGCAGCTGCGGTAAAGCTCATCAGCGTGGTCGTGAA
GCGATTCACAGATGTCTGCCTGTTCATCCGCGTCCAGCTCGTTGAGTTTCTCCAGAAGCGTTAATGTCTG
GCTTCTGATAAAGCGGGCCATGTTAAGGGCGGTTTTTTCCTGTTTGGTCACTGATGCCTCCGTGTAAGGG
GGATTTCTGTTCATGGGGGTAATGATACCGATGAAACGAGAGAGGATGCTCACGATACGGGTTACTGATG
ATGAACATGCCCGGTTACTGGAACGTTGTGAGGGTAAACAACTGGCGGTATGGATGCGGCGGGACCAGAG
AAAAATCACTCAGGGTCAATGCCAGCGCTTCGTTAATACAGATGTAGGTGTTCCACAGGGTAGCCAGCAG
CATCCTGCGATGCAGATCCGGAACATAATGGTGCAGGGCGCTGACTTCCGCGTTTCCAGACTTTACGAAA
CACGGAAACCGAAGACCATTCATGTTGTTGCTCAGGTCGCAGACGTTTTGCAGCAGCAGTCGCTTCACGT
TCGCTCGCGTATCGGTGATTCATTCTGCTAACCAGTAAGGCAACCCCGCCAGCCTAGCCGGGTCCTCAAC
GACAGGAGCACGATCATGCGCACCCGTGGGGCCGCCATGCCGGCGATAATGGCCTGCTTCTCGCCGAAAC
GTTTGGTGGCGGGACCAGTGACGAAGGCTTGAGCGAGGGCGTGCAAGATTCCGAATACCGCAAGCGACAG
GCCGATCATCGTCGCGCTCCAGCGAAAGCGGTCCTCGCCGAAAATGACCCAGAGCGCTGCCGGCACCTGT
CCTACGAGTTGCATGATAAAGAAGACAGTCATAAGTGCGGCGACGATAGTCATGCCCCGCGCCCACCGGA
AGGAGCTGACTGGGTTGAAGGCTCTCAAGGGCATCGGTCGAGATCCCGGTGCCTAATGAGTGAGCTAACT
TACATTAATTGCGTTGCGCTCACTGCCCGCTTTCCAGTCGGGAAACCTGTCGTGCCAGCTGCATTAATGA
ATCGGCCAACGCGCGGGGAGAGGCGGTTTGCGTATTGGGCGCCAGGGTGGTTTTTCTTTTCACCAGTGAG
ACGGGCAACAGCTGATTGCCCTTCACCGCCTGGCCCTGAGAGAGTTGCAGCAAGCGGTCCACGCTGGTTT
GCCCCAGCAGGCGAAAATCCTGTTTGATGGTGGTTAACGGCGGGATATAACATGAGCTGTCTTCGGTATC
GTCGTATCCCACTACCGAGATATCCGCACCAACGCGCAGCCCGGACTCGGTAATGGCGCGCATTGCGCCC
AGCGCCATCTGATCGTTGGCAACCAGCATCGCAGTGGGAACGATGCCCTCATTCAGCATTTGCATGGTTT
GTTGAAAACCGGACATGGCACTCCAGTCGCCTTCCCGTTCCGCTATCGGCTGAATTTGATTGCGAGTGAG
ATATTTATGCCAGCCAGCCAGACGCAGACGCGCCGAGACAGAACTTAATGGGCCCGCTAACAGCGCGATT
TGCTGGTGACCCAATGCGACCAGATGCTCCACGCCCAGTCGCGTACCGTCTTCATGGGAGAAAATAATAC
TGTTGATGGGTGTCTGGTCAGAGACATCAAGAAATAACGCCGGAACATTAGTGCAGGCAGCTTCCACAGC
AATGGCATCCTGGTCATCCAGCGGATAGTTAATGATCAGCCCACTGACGCGTTGCGCGAGAAGATTGTGC
ACCGCCGCTTTACAGGCTTCGACGCCGCTTCGTTCTACCATCGACACCACCACGCTGGCACCCAGTTGAT
CGGCGCGAGATTTAATCGCCGCGACAATTTGCGACGGCGCGTGCAGGGCCAGACTGGAGGTGGCAACGCC
AATCAGCAACGACTGTTTGCCCGCCAGTTGTTGTGCCACGCGGTTGGGAATGTAATTCAGCTCCGCCATC
GCCGCTTCCACTTTTTCCCGCGTTTTCGCAGAAACGTGGCTGGCCTGGTTCACCACGCGGGAAACGGTCT
GATAAGAGACACCGGCATACTCTGCGACATCGTATAACGTTACTGGTTTCACATTCACCACCCTGAATTG
ACTCTCTTCCGGGCGCTATCATGCCATACCGCGAAAGGTTTTGCGCCATTCGATGGTGTCCGGGATCTCG
ACGCTCTCCCTTATGCGACTCCTGCATTAGGAAGCAGCCCAGTAGTAGGTTGAGGCCGTTGAGCACCGCC
GCCGCAAGGAATGGTGCATGCAAGGAGATGGCGCCCAACAGTCCCCCGGCCACGGGGCCTGCCACCATAC
CCACGCCGAAACAAGCGCTCATGAGCCCGAAGTGGCGAGCCCGATCTTCCCCATCGGTGATGTCGGCGAT
ATAGGCGCCAGCAACCGCACCTGTGGCGCCGGTGATGCCGGCCACGATGCGTCCGGCGTAGAGGATCGAG
ATCTCGATCCCGCGAAAT
Features (pLannotate 1.2.2; 20 found; start..end, strand, type, name):
      1..19      +  promoter       T7 promoter: promoter for bacteriophage T7 RNA polymerase
     20..44      +  protein_bind   lac operator: The lac repressor binds to the lac operator to inhibit transcription in E. coli. This inhibition can be relieved by adding lactose or isopropyl-β-D-thiogalactopyranoside (IPTG). lac repressor encoded by lacI
     59..81      +  RBS            RBS: efficient ribosome binding site from bacteriophage T7 gene 10 (Olins and Rangwala, 1989)
    100..116     +  CDS            capTEV™ (fragment): composite tag for in vivo biotinylation, TEV protease cleavage, and 6xHis tagging
    127..144     +  CDS            thrombin site: thrombin recognition and cleavage site
   1165..1182    +  CDS            9xHis (fragment): 9xHis affinity tag
   1192..1241    +  CDS            SET1 (fragment): solubility-enhancement tag derived from T7 phage gene 10B
   1249..1296    +  terminator     T7 terminator: transcription terminator for bacteriophage T7 RNA polymerase
   1333..1761    +  rep_origin     f1 ori (sequence partly withheld): f1 bacteriophage origin of replication; arrow indicates direction of (+) strand synthesis
   1814..1871    +  promoter       AmpR promoter (fragment): bla
   1880..2695    -  CDS            KanR: aminoglycoside phosphotransferase; aph(3')-Ia; confers resistance to kanamycin in bacteria or G418 (Geneticin®) in eukaryotes
   2817..3405    +  rep_origin     ori: high-copy-number ColE1/pMB1/pBR322/pUC origin of replication
   3591..3730    -  misc_feature   bom: basis of mobility region from pBR322
   3832..4023    -  CDS            rop: Rop protein, which maintains plasmids at low copy number; rop
   4040..4420    +  CDS            YPB1_ECOLX: Protein predicted: Swiss-Prot protein existence level 4. From Escherichia coli.
   4492..4783    -  CDS            TcR (fragment): tetracycline efflux protein; tet; confers resistance to tetracycline
   4798..4819    -  protein_bind   CAP binding site: CAP binding activates transcription in the presence of cAMP. E. coli catabolite activator protein
   4832..5914    -  CDS            lacI: lac repressor; lacI; The lac repressor binds to the lac operator to inhibit transcription in E. coli. This inhibition can be relieved by adding lactose or isopropyl-β-D-thiogalactopyranoside (IPTG).
   5915..5992    -  promoter       lacI promoter: lacI
   6000..6279    -  CDS            TcR (fragment): tetracycline efflux protein; tet; confers resistance to tetracycline
