[The description below was written by a language model from this plasmid's Addgene catalogue record and pLannotate feature annotations shown in this document.]
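Description:
JGI_017951 is a bacterial expression plasmid built on the pET28b backbone. It carries a synthetic open reading frame designated WP_099839552_1 (also listed as Batch220_p022), which was inserted by Gibson assembly into the NdeI/XhoI-opened vector. The record gives the purpose only as "Hydrocarbon Structures for Fuels and Chemicals" and classifies the plasmid as a synthetic biology construct. It does not state what protein the insert encodes, its activity, or the organism the sequence came from. The automated annotation likewise leaves the insert region unlabelled, as a gap of roughly 1 kb between the thrombin site and the downstream His tag.

Expression follows the standard pET arrangement. A T7 promoter with an adjacent lac operator and the T7 gene 10 ribosome binding site drives the coding region, and the T7 terminator closes the unit. The plasmid-borne lacI gene supplies repressor, so transcription stays low until IPTG induction in a host that provides T7 RNA polymerase. Upstream of the insert, the short match labelled as a capTEV fragment most likely reflects the vector's N-terminal His tag, and it is followed by a thrombin cleavage site for tag removal. A second His-tag match lies just downstream of the insert, but the table does not show whether it is translated in frame with the protein. The SET1 fragment, the TcR fragments and the partial AmpR promoter appear to be incidental matches to backbone sequence rather than functional parts.

The plasmid is selected with kanamycin through the aph(3')-Ia gene and replicates from a pBR322-type origin with bom and rop. The catalogue entry nonetheless lists it as high copy. An f1 origin is also present. The design suggests use for inducible production and affinity purification of the encoded protein in E. coli.
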