Addgene plasmid #158880: JGI_017951
Purpose: Hydrocarbon Structures for Fuels and Chemicals
Depositing lab: Joint Genome Institute.
Backbone
  Vector backbone: pET28b
  Vector type: Synthetic Biology
Growth in bacteria
  Bacterial resistance: Kanamycin, 50 μg/mL
  Growth temperature: 37°C
  Growth strain: Top10
  Copy number: High Copy
Gene/Insert
  Gene/Insert name: WP_099839552_1 (alt name: Batch220_p022)
  Species: Synthetic
  Cloning method: Gibson Cloning
Terms and licenses: Academic/Nonprofit Terms; Industry Terms: Not Available to Industry
Depositor comments: pET28b_NdeIXhoI vector with WP_099839552_1 insert, JGI ICE Registry: https://registry.jgi.doe.gov/entry/17951
How to cite: JGI_017951 was a gift from Joint Genome Institute (Addgene plasmid # 158880 ; http://n2t.net/addgene:158880 ; RRID:Addgene_158880)
