>Addgene plasmid #158880 | JGI_017951 | depositor partial sequence | sequence record 306590 | gene insert with vector overlaps
AGCAGCGGCCTGGTGCCGCGCGGCAGCCATATGCGCTCCAGGATTAAGGGTGTGGGACGTTATCTACCAA
ACCGGATTGTCACCTCAGAAGAGGCTGAAGAATTGGCTGGATTTAAAAAGTTAGGAGTACGTAAAGGATT
GTGTAAAATGCTGACCGGTTGTGAAGAACGGCGCTATTCTGACACGAATGAATACAGCAGCCATATTGCC
GCTAAAGCAGCCATTGATGCAATGAAAAAAGCGGGCGTAAGCTCCGATGAAGTGGACGCTCTGATATTTT
GCAGTGTGTCACAGGATTTCGCGGAGCCGGCCACGGCCAACGTGGTAATGGACTTGCTGAACATCAAGAA
TGCGTTTGGCTTCGATGTAAAAAATGCGTGTAATGCCTTTCTGACCGGGATAGATATAGCCGATTCACTG
ATTAAAACCGGCAAGGCCGATATTGTCTTAGTAGTGTCTGGGGAAGCCCTGAGTAAATGGATCAATTTTA
AATTCGAATCCAAAGAAGAGCTGATTCGTCGTGCTCCGGTAACCCTGTCAATCGGAGATGGGGGTGGCGC
TTTTATCATGGGTAGAGAAGAGGATGATAATAAAGGTATAGTAAAAGGGATCTTTCGTACGTATGCGGAA
TATTGGAATAACAATGTGGTGTGGGGTGGTGGGGTCCGTTTTCCCAGAGACAGCGATAAAATGTATATAC
CTGGCACTACCAAGGTAATTATCGATGAGCAGCGAAATCTTGGTAAAAACCTGCTGCCAATCCTGGAGCG
TGAAGTTGGCTGGAACTTTCAAAAGGATGTAGACTGTTATATTCCGACCCAGGTTGCTAAATGGATCAAC
AAATCTATGAGCAACGAACTCTCATTTCCTATTGAGAAAATTATCCAAGTAGTTGATAAATTCGGAAATG
TAGGTGCATCTAATATTCCGATTGCCACCTATGAAGCTATCATGGATGGACGCCTGAAAACCGGTTCGAA
AACACTGATGTCAGGAGTTGGTGTGGGGATTAATATTGCTACCATCGCGGTAATACTCTAACTCGAGCAC
CACCACCACCACCACTGAGATCCG
